Addgene plasmid #53664: JMJD1CA-c257
Purpose: bacterial expression plasmid
Depositing lab: Nicola Burgess-Brown. Depositing organization: University of Oxford.
Backbone
  Vector backbone: pNIC-CTHF
  Backbone manufacturer: SGC
  Vector type: Bacterial Expression
Growth in bacteria
  Bacterial resistance: Kanamycin, 50 μg/mL
  Growth temperature: 37°C
  Growth strain: Mach1
  Growth instructions: BL21(DE3)-R3-pRARE2 is recommended for expression
  Copy number: High Copy
Gene/Insert
  Gene/Insert name: JMJD1CA
  Mutation: Bacterial expression for structure determination; may not be full ORF, see comments. K2381N
  Tag / fusion protein: His6-TEV (C terminal on insert)
  Cloning method: Ligation Independent Cloning
  Sequencing primers: 5′ T7; 3′ T7-term
Terms and licenses: Academic/Nonprofit Terms; Industry Terms: Not Available to Industry
Depositor comments: C-terminal His+flag, TEV-cleavable, for LIC cloning. EXP-06-AA9343 http://www.thesgc.org/structures/2YPD/
How to cite: JMJD1CA-c257 was a gift from Nicola Burgess-Brown (Addgene plasmid # 53664 ; http://n2t.net/addgene:53664 ; RRID:Addgene_53664)
