[The description below was written by a language model from this plasmid's Addgene catalogue record.]
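Description:
JMJD1CA-c257 is a bacterial expression plasmid built on the pNIC-CTHF backbone from the SGC, a vector designed for ligation-independent cloning of protein fragments intended for structural work. It is maintained as a high-copy plasmid in E. coli under kanamycin selection. The record does not include a feature table, so the origin of replication and the promoter are not stated explicitly. However, the listed sequencing primers (T7 forward and T7 terminator) and the recommendation of a BL21(DE3)-derived expression strain carrying a rare-codon tRNA plasmid point to a T7 RNA polymerase-driven expression cassette.

The insert is JMJD1CA, the collection's designation for a JMJD1C construct; the record does not give the source species. The insert was designed for bacterial production and structure determination, and the record cautions that it may not represent the full open reading frame, so it is most likely a truncated domain construct rather than the complete protein. It carries a K2381N substitution relative to the reference sequence. The backbone fuses a C-terminal tag to the insert, consisting of a His6 tag and, according to the depositor comments, a FLAG epitope. These are separated from the protein by a TEV protease recognition site, which allows affinity purification on immobilised metal resin followed by proteolytic removal of the tag.

The construct is used for recombinant overexpression and purification of the JMJD1C fragment for crystallography and related biochemical studies, and the depositor comments link it to a deposited structure. Distribution is restricted to academic and nonprofit users.
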