>Addgene plasmid #53664 | JMJD1CA-c257 | depositor partial sequence | sequence record 83791 | insert sequence
ATGATACCACATTCTTGGATCTGTGAGAAGCATATTTTATGGCTTAAGGATTATAAGAATAGCAGTAATT
GGAAGCTTTTCAAAGAATGTTGGAAACAAGGACAGCCTGCAGTGGTTTCTGGTGTGCATAAGAAAATGAA
CATTAGCCTATGGAAGGCGGAATCAATTAGTCTTGATTTTGGAGACCACCAAGCTGATCTCCTGAACTGC
AAAGATAGCATCATTTCAAATGCCAATGTTAAGGAATTCTGGGATGGTTTTGAAGAAGTTTCAAAACGGC
AGAAAAACAAGAGTGGAGAAACAGTTGTTTTAAAATTGAAAGACTGGCCTTCAGGAGAAGACTTCAAGAC
TATGATGCCAGCAAGATACGAAGATCTTTTAAAAAGTCTGCCATTGCCAGAATATTGTAATCCAGAAGGA
AAATTCAATTTGGCCTCTCATTTGCCAGGATTTTTTGTACGTCCTGATCTAGGACCCAGGTTGTGCAGTG
CCTATGGTGTAGTTGCTGCTAAAGATCATGATATAGGAACAACAAATCTCCATATTGAAGTTTCTGATGT
TGTAAATATACTAGTTTATGTTGGCATAGCAAAAGGAAATGGCATTCTCTCAAAAGCAGGAATTCTCAAG
AAATTTGAGGAAGAAGATTTGGATGACATTTTAAGGAAAAGATTGAATGACTCAAGTGAAATACCTGGTG
CTCTGTGGCATATTTATGCTGGGAAAGATGTTGACAAGATAAGGGAATTTCTTCAAAAGATTTCAAAAGA
ACAAGGCCTTGAAGTTCTACCAGAACATGATCCAATACGTGACCAAAGTTGGTATGTGAACAAAAAGCTC
CGTCAAAGGCTGCTTGAAGAATATGGAGTCAGAACCTGTACTCTTATTCAGTTCCTTGGTGATGCTATTG
TTTTGCCAGCGGGAGCACTTCATCAGGTTCAGAATTTTCACAGCTGTATTCAGGTAACTGAAGATTTTGT
GTCTCCAGAACATCTTGTAGAGTCATTTCATTTAACACAGGAACTGAGACTTTTGAAGGAAGAAATCAAT
TATGATGATAAACTACAGGTTAAAAATATTTTGTATCATGCAGTCAAAGAAATGGTGAGAGCCTTGAAGA
TACACGAGGATGAAGTAGAGGATATGGAAGAAAATGCAGAGAACCTCTACTTCCAATCGCACCATCATCA
CCACCATGATTACAAGGATGACGACGATAAGTGAGGATCC
