>Addgene plasmid #53664 | JMJD1CA-c257 | addgene partial sequence | sequence record 86647 | T7 5'-TAATACGACTCACTATAGGG-3'
AATAATTTTGTTTAACCTTAAGAAGGAGATATACTATGATACCACATTCTTGGATCTGTGAGAAGCATAT
TTTATGGCTTAAGGATTATAAGAATAGCAGTAATTGGAAGCTTTTCAAAGAATGTTGGAAACAAGGACAG
CCTGCAGTGGTTTCTGGTGTGCATAAGAAAATGAACATTAGCCTATGGAAGGCGGAATCAATTAGTCTTG
ATTTTGGAGACCACCAAGCTGATCTCCTGAACTGCAAAGATAGCATCATTTCAAATGCCAATGTTAAGGA
ATTCTGGGATGGTTTTGAAGAAGTTTCAAAACGGCAGAAAAACAAGAGTGGAGAAACAGTTGTTTTAAAA
TTGAAAGACTGGCCTTCAGGAGAAGACTTCAAGACTATGATGCCAGCAAGATACGAAGATCTTTTAAAAA
GTCTGCCATTGCCAGAATATTGTAATCCAGAAGGAAAATTCAATTTGGCCTCTCATTTGCCAGGATTTTT
TGTACGTCCTGATCTAGGACCCAGGTTGTGCAGTGCCTATGGTGTAGTTGCTGCTAAAGATCATGATATA
GGAACAACAAATCTCCATATTGAAGTTTCTGATGTTGTAAATATACTAGTTTATGTTGGCATAGCAAAAG
GAAATGGCATTCTCTCAAAAGCAGGAATTCTCAAGAAATTTGAGGAAGAAGATTTGGATGACATTTTAAG
GAAAAGATTGAATGACTCAAGTGAAATACCTGGTGCTCTGTGGCATATTTATGCTGGGAAAGATGTTGAC
AAGATAAGGGAATTTCTTCAAAAGATTTCAAAAGAACAAGGCCTTGAAGTTCTACCAGAACATGATCCAA
TACGTGACCAAAGTTGGTATGTGAACAAAAAGCTCCGTCAAAGGCTGCTTGAAGAATATGGAGTCAGAAC
CTGTACTCTTATTCAGTTCCTTGGTGATGCTATTGTTTTGCCAGCGGGAGCACTTCATCAGGTTCAGAAT
TTTCACAGCTGTATTCAGGTAACTGAAGATTTTGTGTCTCCAGAACATCTTGTAGAGTCATTTCATTTAA
CACAGGAACTGAGACTTT
