>Addgene plasmid #53664 | JMJD1CA-c257 | addgene partial sequence | sequence record 89876 | T7term 5'-GCTAGTTATTGCTCAGCGG-3'
TTCGGGCTTTGTTAGCAGCCGGATCTCAGTGGTGGTGGTGGTGGTGCTCGAGTGCGGCCGCAAGCTTGTC
GACGGAGCTCGAATTCGGATCCTCACTTATCGTCGTCATCCTTGTAATCATGGTGGTGATGATGGTGCGA
TTGGAAGTAGAGGTTCTCTGCATTTTCTTCCATATCCTCTACTTCATCCTCGTGTATCTTCAAGGCTCTC
ACCATTTCTTTGACTGCATGATACAAAATATTTTTAACCTGTAGTTTATCATCATAATTGATTTCTTCCT
TCAAAAGTCTCAGTTCCTGTGTTAAATGAAATGACTCTACAAGATGTTCTGGAGACACAAAATCTTCAGT
TACCTGAATACAGCTGTGAAAATTCTGAACCTGATGAAGTGCTCCCGCTGGCAAAACAATAGCATCACCA
AGGAACTGAATAAGAGTACAGGTTCTGACTCCATATTCTTCAAGCAGCCTTTGACGGAGCTTTTTGTTCA
CATACCAACTTTGGTCACGTATTGGATCATGTTCTGGTAGAACTTCAAGGCCTTGTTCTTTTGAAATCTT
TTGAAGAAATTCCCTTATCTTGTCAACATCTTTCCCAGCATAAATATGCCACAGAGCACCAGGTATTTCA
CTTGAGTCATTCAATCTTTTCCTTAAAATGTCATCCAAATCTTCTTCCTCAAATTTCTTGAGAATTCCTG
CTTTTGAGAGAATGCCATTTCCTTTTGCTATGCCAACATAAACTAGTATATTTACAACATCAGAAACTTC
AATATGGAGATTTGTTGTTCCTATATCATGATCTTTAGCAGCAACTACACCATAGGCACTGCACAACCTG
GGTCCTAGATCAGGACGTACAAAAAATCCTGGCAAATGAGAGGCCAAATTG
